>Addgene plasmid #54206 | mEmerald-Nucleus-7 | depositor partial sequence | sequence record 84351 | insert sequence
GTCGTAACAACTCCGCCCCATTGACGCAAATGGGCGGTAGGCGTGTACGGTGGGAGGTCTATATAAGCAG
AGCTGGTTTAGTGAACCGTCAGATCCGCTAGCGCTACCGGTCGCCACCATGGTGAGCAAGGGCGAGGAGC
TGTTCACCGGGGTGGTGCCCATCCTGGTCGAGCTGGACGGCGACGTAAACGGCCACAAGTTCAGCGTGTC
CGGCGAGGGCGAGGGCGATGCCACCTACGGCAAGCTGACCCTGAAGTTCATCTGCACCACCGGCAAGCTG
CCCGTGCCCTGGCCCACCCTCGTGACCACCTTGACCTACGGCGTGCAGTGCTTCGCCCGCTACCCCGACC
ACATGAAGCAGCACGACTTCTTCAAGTCCGCCATGCCCGAAGGCTACGTCCAGGAGCGCACCATCTTCTT
CAAGGACGACGGCAACTACAAGACCCGCGCCGAGGTGAAGTTCGAGGGCGACACCCTGGTGAACCGCATC
GAGCTGAAGGGCATCGACTTCAAGGAGGACGGCAACATCCTGGGGCACAAGCTGGAGTACAACTACAACA
GCCACAAGGTCTATATCACCGCCGACAAGCAGAAGAACGGCATCAAGGTGAACTTCAAGACCCGCCACAA
CATCGAGGACGGCAGCGTGCAGCTCGCCGACCACTACCAGCAGAACACCCCCATCGGCGACGGCCCCGTG
CTGCTGCCCGACAACCACTACCTGAGCACCCAGTCCAAGCTGAGCAAAGACCCCAACGAGAAGCGCGATC
ACATGGTCCTGCTGGAGTTCGTGACCGCCGCCGGGATCACTCTCGGCATGGACGAGCTGTACAAGTCCGG
ACTCAGATCTCGAGCTGATCCAAAAAAGAAGAGAAAGGTAGATCCAAAAAAGAAGAGAAAGGTAGATCCA
AAAAAGAAGAGAAAGGTAGGATCCACCGGATCTAGATAACTGATCATAATCAGCCATACCACATTTGTAG
AGGTTTTACTTGCTTTAAAAAACCTCCCACACCTCCCCCTGAACCTGAAACATAAAATGAATGCAATTGT
TGTTGTTAACTTGTT
