>Addgene plasmid #54206 | mEmerald-Nucleus-7 | addgene partial sequence | sequence record 93204 | EGFP-C 5'-CATGGTCCTGCTGGAGTTCGTG-3'
GACGAGCTGTACAAGTCCGGACTCAGATCTCGAGCTGATCCAAAAAAGAAGAGAAAGGTAGATCCAAAAA
AGAAGAGAAAGGTAGATCCAAAAAAGAAGAGAAAGGTAGGATCCACCGGATCTAGATAACTGATCATAAT
CAGCCATACCACATTTGTAGAGGTTTTACTTGCTTTAAAAAACCTCCCACACCTCCCCCTGAACCTGAAA
CATAAAATGAATGCAATTGTTGTTGTTAACTTGTTTATTGCAGCTTATAATGGTTACAAATAAAGCAATA
GCATCACAAATTTCACAAATAAAGCATTTTTTTCACTGCATTCTAGTTGTGGTTTGTCCAAACTCATCAA
TGTATCTTAAGGCGTAAATTGTAAGCGTTAATATTTTGTTAAAATTCGCGTTAAATTTTTGTTAAATCAG
CTCATTTTTTAACCAATAGGCCGAAATCGGCAAAATCCCTTATAAATCAAAAGAATAGACCGAGATAGGG
T
[37 nt withheld, positions 492-528]
AAAGAACGTGGACTCCAACGTCAAAGG
[49 nt withheld, positions 556-604]
T
[91 nt withheld, positions 606-696]
G
[124 nt withheld, positions 698-821]
CAGGTGGCACTT
