[The description below was written by a language model from this plasmid's Addgene catalogue record.]
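Description:
mEmerald-Nucleus-7 is a mammalian expression plasmid that produces a nuclear-targeted green fluorescent protein for use as a localization marker. The backbone is listed at about 4.8 kb and is maintained in E. coli as a high-copy plasmid under kanamycin selection. It also carries a neomycin resistance marker, so transfected mammalian cells can be selected with G418, for example to derive stable lines. The record does not include a feature table, so the origins of replication and the exact layout of the marker cassette are not documented here. The listed 3′ sequencing primer does imply that an SV40 polyadenylation signal lies downstream of the expression cassette.

The payload is the nuclear localization signal of the SV40 large T antigen fused to mEmerald, with the fluorescent protein recorded as lying on the N-terminal side of the fusion and supplied by the backbone. Expression is driven by the CMV promoter, a strong constitutive promoter in most mammalian cell types. The SV40 NLS is a short basic motif recognised by the importin pathway. Attaching it to an otherwise diffusely distributed fluorescent protein concentrates the signal in the nucleus. mEmerald is a bright monomeric GFP derivative, recorded here with excitation at 487 nm and emission at 509 nm, which is compatible with standard green filter sets. The record does not state how many copies of the NLS are present or the linker between the two parts.

The construct is typically used in fluorescence microscopy to label nuclei in live or fixed cells. In that role it can serve as a compartment reference, a segmentation or cell-counting marker, or a transfection control alongside other fluorescent fusions.
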