Addgene plasmid #54206: mEmerald-Nucleus-7
Purpose: Localization: Nucleus, Excitation: 487, Emission: 509
Depositing lab: Michael Davidson. Depositing organization: Florida State University, Tallahassee.
Backbone
  Vector backbone: mEmerald-Nucleus
  Backbone size w/o insert (bp): 4800
  Vector type: Mammalian Expression
  Selectable markers: Neomycin (select with G418)
Growth in bacteria
  Bacterial resistance: Kanamycin, 50 μg/mL
  Growth temperature: 37°C
  Growth strain: DH5alpha
  Copy number: High Copy
Gene/Insert
  Gene/Insert name: SV40 T-Antigen Nuclear Localization Signal (NLS) (alt names: SV40 T-Antigen Nuclear Localization Signal (NLS); FN824658)
  Promoter: CMV
  Tag / fusion protein: mEmerald-Nucleus (N terminal on backbone)
  Cloning method: Unknown
  Sequencing primers: 5′ CMV-F; 3′ SV40pA-R
Terms and licenses: Academic/Nonprofit Terms; Industry Terms
Depositor comments: SV40 T-Antigen Nuclear Localization Signal (NLS). Excitation = 487; Emission = 509. Localization data: Nucleus
How to cite: mEmerald-Nucleus-7 was a gift from Michael Davidson (Addgene plasmid # 54206 ; http://n2t.net/addgene:54206 ; RRID:Addgene_54206)
